Addgene plasmid #185066: KBB109
Purpose: Bacterial expression of C-terminus of NUP1 nucleoporin as GST-Nup1-C fusion truncated after NsiI restriction site
Depositing lab: Ken Belanger. Depositing organization: Colgate University.
Backbone
  Vector backbone: pGEX-2TK
  Vector type: Bacterial Expression
Growth in bacteria
  Bacterial resistance: Ampicillin, 100 μg/mL
  Growth temperature: 37°C
  Growth strain: DH5alpha
  Copy number: High Copy
Gene/Insert
  Gene/Insert name: NUP1
  Species: S. cerevisiae (budding yeast)
  Mutation: Nup1 C-terminal region, truncated at NsiI restriction site
  Tag / fusion protein: GST (N terminal on backbone)
  Cloning method: Restriction Enzyme; 5′ cloning site unknown (unknown if destroyed)
Terms and licenses: Academic/Nonprofit Terms; Industry Terms: Not Available to Industry
How to cite: KBB109 was a gift from Ken Belanger (Addgene plasmid # 185066 ; http://n2t.net/addgene:185066 ; RRID:Addgene_185066)
