[The description below was written by a language model from this plasmid's Addgene catalogue record and pLannotate feature annotations shown in this document.]
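Description:
KBB109 is a bacterial expression plasmid built on the pGEX-2TK backbone for producing a C-terminal portion of the Saccharomyces cerevisiae nucleoporin Nup1 as a glutathione S-transferase fusion in E. coli. The 5,631-nt sequence carries a ColE1/pMB1-type origin, recorded as high copy, and the β-lactamase gene with its own promoter for ampicillin selection. Short annotated fragments of rop, bom, yciV and a lacZα segment with its lac promoter, operator and CAP site are backbone remnants rather than functional parts of the expression cassette.

Expression is driven by the hybrid tac promoter followed by a lac operator. The plasmid also encodes lacI under its native promoter, so transcription is repressed until relieved by IPTG. Downstream lies the Schistosoma japonicum GST coding sequence, followed after a short linker by a NUP1 fragment of roughly 670 nt. According to the record, this insert is the Nup1 C-terminal region truncated at an NsiI restriction site, which makes it a deletion variant of a GST-Nup1-C fusion. The insert was cloned by restriction enzymes, but the 5′ cloning site is not recorded. The linker is not annotated in the feature table, so the protease and kinase sites usually associated with this backbone cannot be confirmed from the record.

Nup1 is a nuclear pore complex component with FG repeats that serve as docking sites for nuclear transport factors. A GST-tagged truncation like this would typically be purified on glutathione resin and used in binding or pull-down assays to map which parts of the Nup1 C-terminus mediate interactions. The record itself states only bacterial expression as the purpose.
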