Features (pLannotate 1.2.2; 17 found; start..end, strand, type, name):
     22..195     +  CDS            lacZα: LacZα fragment of β-galactosidase; lacZ fragment
    459..575     -  CDS            yciV (fragment): RNAAM_ECOLI - Also known as trpH From Escherichia coli (strain K12).
    651..679     +  promoter       tac promoter: strong E. coli promoter; hybrid between the trp and lac UV5 promoters
    687..703     +  protein_bind   lac operator: The lac repressor binds to the lac operator to inhibit transcription in E. coli. This inhibition can be relieved by adding lactose or isopropyl-β-D-thiogalactopyranoside (IPTG). lac repressor encoded by lacI
    726..1379    +  CDS            GST26_SCHJA: Experimental evidence at protein level: Swiss-Prot protein existence level 1. GST isoenzymes appear to play a central role in the parasite detoxification system. Other functions are also suspected including a role in increasing the solubility of haematin in the parasite gut. From Schistosoma japonicum (Blood fluke).
   1422..2090    +  CDS            NUP1 (fragment): NUP1_YEAST - Experimental evidence at protein level: Swiss-Prot protein existence level 1. Functions as a component of the nuclear pore complex (NPC). NPC components, collectively referred to as nucleoporins (NUPs), can play the role of both NPC structural components and of docking or interaction partners for transiently associated nuclear transport factors. Active directional transport is assured by both, a Phe-Gly (FG) repeat affinity gradient for these transport factors across the NPC and a transport cofactor concentration gradient across the nuclear envelope (GSP1 and GSP2 GTPases associat
   2116..2155    +  CDS            rop (fragment): Rop protein, which maintains plasmids at low copy number; rop
   2257..2297    +  misc_feature   bom (fragment): basis of mobility region from pBR322
   2402..2506    +  promoter       AmpR promoter: bla
   2507..3367    +  CDS            AmpR: β-lactamase; bla; confers resistance to ampicillin, carbenicillin, and related antibiotics
   3538..4126    +  rep_origin     ori: high-copy-number ColE1/pMB1/pBR322/pUC origin of replication
   4312..4363    -  misc_feature   bom (fragment): basis of mobility region from pBR322
   4370..4447    +  promoter       lacI promoter: lacI
   4448..5530    +  CDS            lacI: lac repressor; lacI; The lac repressor binds to the lac operator to inhibit transcription in E. coli. This inhibition can be relieved by adding lactose or isopropyl-β-D-thiogalactopyranoside (IPTG).
   5543..5564    +  protein_bind   CAP binding site: CAP binding activates transcription in the presence of cAMP. E. coli catabolite activator protein
   5579..5609    +  promoter       lac promoter: promoter for the E. coli lac operon
   5617..2       +  protein_bind   lac operator (across the origin): The lac repressor binds to the lac operator to inhibit transcription in E. coli. This inhibition can be relieved by adding lactose or isopropyl-β-D-thiogalactopyranoside (IPTG). lac repressor encoded by lacI
>Addgene plasmid #185066 | KBB109 | addgene full sequence | sequence record 367178 | Addgene NGS Result
AATTTCACACAGGAAACAGCTATGACCATGATTACGGATTCACTGGCCGTCGTTTTACAACGTCGTGACT
GGGAAAACCCTGGCGTTACCCAACTTAATCGCCTTGCAGCACATCCCCCTTTCGCCAGCTGGCGTAATAG
CGAAGAGGCCCGCACCGATCGCCCTTCCCAACAGTTGCGCAGCCTGAATGGCGAATGGCGCTTTGCCTGG
TTTCCGGCACCAGAAGCGGTGCCGGAAAGCTGGCTGGAGTGCGATCTTCCTGAGGCCGATACTGTCGTCG
TCCCCTCAAACTGGCAGATGCACGGTTACGATGCGCCCATCTACACCAACGTGACCTATCCCATTACGGT
CAATCCGCCGTTTGTTCCCACGGAGAATCCGACGGGTTGTTACTCGCTCACATTTAATGTTGATGAAAGC
TGGCTACAGGAAGGCCAGACGCGAATTATTTTTGATGGCGTTGGAATTAGCTTATCGACTGCACGGTGCA
CCAATGCTTCTGGCGTCAGGCAGCCATCGGAAGCTGTGGTATGGCTGTGCAGGTCGTAAATCACTGCATA
ATTCGTGTCGCTCAAGGCGCACTCCCGTTCTGGATAATGTTTTTTGCGCCGACATCATAACGGTTCTGGC
AAATATTCTGAAATGAGCTGTTGACAATTAATCATCGGCTCGTATAATGTGTGGAATTGTGAGCGGATAA
CAATTTCACACAGGAAACAGTATTCATGTCCCCTATACTAGGTTATTGGAAAATTAAGGGCCTTGTGCAA
CCCACTCGACTTCTTTTGGAATATCTTGAAGAAAAATATGAAGAGCATTTGTATGAGCGCGATGAAGGTG
ATAAATGGCGAAACAAAAAGTTTGAATTGGGTTTGGAGTTTCCCAATCTTCCTTATTATATTGATGGTGA
TGTTAAATTAACACAGTCTATGGCCATCATACGTTATATAGCTGACAAGCACAACATGTTGGGTGGTTGT
CCAAAAGAGCGTGCAGAGATTTCAATGCTTGAAGGAGCGGTTTTGGATATTAGATACGGTGTTTCGAGAA
TTGCATATAGTAAAGACTTTGAAACTCTCAAAGTTGATTTTCTTAGCAAGCTACCTGAAATGCTGAAAAT
GTTCGAAGATCGTTTATGTCATAAAACATATTTAAATGGTGATCATGTAACCCATCCTGACTTCATGTTG
TATGACGCTCTTGATGTTGTTTTATACATGGACCCAATGTGCCTGGATGCGTTCCCAAAATTAGTTTGTT
TTAAAAAACGTATTGAAGCTATCCCACAAATTGATAAGTACTTGAAATCCAGCAAGTATATAGCATGGCC
TTTGCAGGGCTGGCAAGCCACGTTTGGTGGTGGCGACCATCCTCCAAAATCGGATCTGGTTCCGCGTGGA
TCTCGTCGTGCATCTGTTGGATCCTCAACGCCGATTCCTGTCTTGGGTAAGCCAACAGACGCTACTGGTA
ATACAACATCTAAATCTGCATTTTCATTCGGTACTGCTAACACCAATGGTACCAATGCCTCAGCAAACTC
CACATCATTCTCGTTTAACGCCCCTGCTACTGGTAACGGCACAACTACTACTTCCAATACCTCAGGAACC
AATATAGCGGGTACATTTAACGTAGGAAAACCGGATCAAAGTATCGCTAGTGGCAATACGAATGGAGCGG
GCTCGGCATTTGGCTTTTCGAGCTCAGGAACAGCAGCAACTGGTGCAGCTTCTAATCAATCTTCATTTAA
TTTTGGAAACAATGGTGCAGGGGGTCTCAATCCTTTTACATCAGCAACTTCGTCAACTAATGCTAATGCT
GGTTTATTCAATAAACCTCCTTCCACGAATGCACAAAATGTCAATGTTCCCTCTGCTTTTAATTTTACGG
GAAATAATTCAACGCCTGGTGGCGGCTCTGTATTTAATATGAACGGCAACACTAATGCTAATACGGTGTT
TGCCGGCTCTAATAACCAACCACATCAATCGCAAACCCCATCTTTCAATACAAACAGCTCATTCACGCCA
TCAACAGTTCCTAATATTAATTTTAGCGGATTGAATGGCGGAATTACTAATACCGCGACCAAATTCATCG
TGACTGACTGACGATCTGCCTCGCGCGTTTCGGTGATGACGGTGAAAACCTCTGACACATGCAGCTCCCG
GAGACGGTCACAGCTTGTCTGTAAGCGGATGCCGGGAGCAGACAAGCCCGTCAGGGCGCGTCAGCGGGTG
TTGGCGGGTGTCGGGGCGCAGCCATGACCCAGTCACGTAGCGATAGCGGAGTGTATAATTCTTGAAGACG
AAAGGGCCTCGTGATACGCCTATTTTTATAGGTTAATGTCATGATAATAATGGTTTCTTAGACGTCAGGT
GGCACTTTTCGGGGAAATGTGCGCGGAACCCCTATTTGTTTATTTTTCTAAATACATTCAAATATGTATC
CGCTCATGAGACAATAACCCTGATAAATGCTTCAATAATATTGAAAAAGGAAGAGTATGAGTATTCAACA
TTTCCGTGTCGCCCTTATTCCCTTTTTTGCGGCATTTTGCCTTCCTGTTTTTGCTCACCCAGAAACGCTG
GTGAAAGTAAAAGATGCTGAAGATCAGTTGGGTGCACGAGTGGGTTACATCGAACTGGATCTCAACAGCG
GTAAGATCCTTGAGAGTTTTCGCCCCGAAGAACGTTTTCCAATGATGAGCACTTTTAAAGTTCTGCTATG
TGGCGCGGTATTATCCCGTGTTGACGCCGGGCAAGAGCAACTCGGTCGCCGCATACACTATTCTCAGAAT
GACTTGGTTGAGTACTCACCAGTCACAGAAAAGCATCTTACGGATGGCATGACAGTAAGAGAATTATGCA
GTGCTGCCATAACCATGAGTGATAACACTGCGGCCAACTTACTTCTGACAACGATCGGAGGACCGAAGGA
GCTAACCGCTTTTTTGCACAACATGGGGGATCATGTAACTCGCCTTGATCGTTGGGAACCGGAGCTGAAT
GAAGCCATACCAAACGACGAGCGTGACACCACGATGCCTGCAGCAATGGCAACAACGTTGCGCAAACTAT
TAACTGGCGAACTACTTACTCTAGCTTCCCGGCAACAATTAATAGACTGGATGGAGGCGGATAAAGTTGC
AGGACCACTTCTGCGCTCGGCCCTTCCGGCTGGCTGGTTTATTGCTGATAAATCTGGAGCCGGTGAGCGT
GGGTCTCGCGGTATCATTGCAGCACTGGGGCCAGATGGTAAGCCCTCCCGTATCGTAGTTATCTACACGA
CGGGGAGTCAGGCAACTATGGATGAACGAAATAGACAGATCGCTGAGATAGGTGCCTCACTGATTAAGCA
TTGGTAACTGTCAGACCAAGTTTACTCATATATACTTTAGATTGATTTAAAACTTCATTTTTAATTTAAA
AGGATCTAGGTGAAGATCCTTTTTGATAATCTCATGACCAAAATCCCTTAACGTGAGTTTTCGTTCCACT
GAGCGTCAGACCCCGTAGAAAAGATCAAAGGATCTTCTTGAGATCCTTTTTTTCTGCGCGTAATCTGCTG
CTTGCAAACAAAAAAACCACCGCTACCAGCGGTGGTTTGTTTGCCGGATCAAGAGCTACCAACTCTTTTT
CCGAAGGTAACTGGCTTCAGCAGAGCGCAGATACCAAATACTGTCCTTCTAGTGTAGCCGTAGTTAGGCC
ACCACTTCAAGAACTCTGTAGCACCGCCTACATACCTCGCTCTGCTAATCCTGTTACCAGTGGCTGCTGC
CAGTGGCGATAAGTCGTGTCTTACCGGGTTGGACTCAAGACGATAGTTACCGGATAAGGCGCAGCGGTCG
GGCTGAACGGGGGGTTCGTGCACACAGCCCAGCTTGGAGCGAACGACCTACACCGAACTGAGATACCTAC
AGCGTGAGCTATGAGAAAGCGCCACGCTTCCCGAAGGGAGAAAGGCGGACAGGTATCCGGTAAGCGGCAG
GGTCGGAACAGGAGAGCGCACGAGGGAGCTTCCAGGGGGAAACGCCTGGTATCTTTATAGTCCTGTCGGG
TTTCGCCACCTCTGACTTGAGCGTCGATTTTTGTGATGCTCGTCAGGGGGGCGGAGCCTATGGAAAAACG
CCAGCAACGCGGCCTTTTTACGGTTCCTGGCCTTTTGCTGGCCTTTTGCTCACATGTTCTTTCCTGCGTT
ATCCCCTGATTCTGTGGATAACCGTATTACCGCCTTTGAGTGAGCTGATACCGCTCGCCGCAGCCGAACG
ACCGAGCGCAGCGAGTCAGTGAGCGAGGAAGCGGAAGAGCGCCTGATGCGGTATTTTCTCCTTACGCATC
TGTGCGGTATTTCACACCGCATAAATTCCGACACCATCGAATGGCGCAAAACCTTTCGCGGTATGGCATG
ATAGCGCCCGGAAGAGAGTCAATTCAGGGTGGTGAATGTGAAACCAGTAACGTTATACGATGTCGCAGAG
TATGCCGGTGTCTCTTATCAGACCGTTTCCCGCGTGGTGAACCAGGCCAGCCACGTTTCTGCGAAAACGC
GGGAAAAAGTGGAAGCGGCGATGGCGGAGCTGAATTACATTCCCAACCGCGTGGCACAACAACTGGCGGG
CAAACAGTCGTTGCTGATTGGCGTTGCCACCTCCAGTCTGGCCCTGCACGCGCCGTCGCAAATTGTCGCG
GCGATTAAATCTCGCGCCGATCAACTGGGTGCCAGCGTGGTGGTGTCGATGGTAGAACGAAGCGGCGTCG
AAGCCTGTAAAGCGGCGGTGCACAATCTTCTCGCGCAACGCGTCAGTGGGCTGATCATTAACTATCCGCT
GGATGACCAGGATGCCATTGCTGTGGAAGCTGCCTGCACTAATGTTCCGGCGTTATTTCTTGATGTCTCT
GACCAGACACCCATCAACAGTATTATTTTCTCCCATGAAGACGGTACGCGACTGGGCGTGGAGCATCTGG
TCGCATTGGGTCACCAGCAAATCGCGCTGTTAGCGGGCCCATTAAGTTCTGTCTCGGCGCGTCTGCGTCT
GGCTGGCTGGCATAAATATCTCACTCGCAATCAAATTCAGCCGATAGCGGAACGGGAAGGCGACTGGAGT
GCCATGTCCGGTTTTCAACAAACCATGCAAATGCTGAATGAGGGCATCGTTCCCACTGCGATGCTGGTTG
CCAACGATCAGATGGCGCTGGGCGCAATGCGCGCCATTACCGAGTCCGGGCTGCGCGTTGGTGCGGATAT
CTCGGTAGTGGGATACGACGATACCGAAGACAGCTCATGTTATATCCCGCCGTTAACCACCATCAAACAG
GATTTTCGCCTGCTGGGGCAAACCAGCGTGGACCGCTTGCTGCAACTCTCTCAGGGCCAGGCGGTGAAGG
GCAATCAGCTGTTGCCCGTCTCACTGGTGAAAAGAAAAACCACCCTGGCGCCCAATACGCAAACCGCCTC
TCCCCGCGCGTTGGCCGATTCATTAATGCAGCTGGCACGACAGGTTTCCCGACTGGAAAGCGGGCAGTGA
GCGCAACGCAATTAATGTAAGTTAGCTCACTCATTAGGCACCCCAGGCTTTACACTTTATGCTTCCGGCT
CGTATGTTGTGTGGAATTGTGAGCGGATAAC
